>Addgene plasmid #13049 | pES E38A | addgene partial sequence | sequence record 19439 | 13049 with T7
TTCCCCTCTAGAATAATTTTGTTTAACTTTAAGAAGGAGATATACCATGGGCAGCAGCCATCATCATCAT
CATCACAGCAGCGGCCTGGTGCCGCGCGGCAGCCATATGAGTGCAATAGAAAATTTCGACGCCCATACGC
CCATGATGCAGCAGTATCTCAGGCTGAAAGCCCAGCATCCCGAGATCCTGCTGTTTTACCGGATGGGTGA
TTTTTATGCACTGTTTTATGACGACGCAAAACGCGCGTCGCAACTGCTGGATATTTCACTGACCAAACGC
GGTGCTTCGGCGGGAGAGCCGATCCCGATGGCGGGGATTCCCTACCATGCGGTGGAAAACTATCTCGCCA
AACTGGTGAATCAGGGAGAGTCCGTTGCCATCTGCGAACAAATTGGCGATCCGGCGACCAGCAAAGGTCC
GGTTGAGCGCAAAGTTGTGCGTATCGTTACGCCAGGCACCATCAGCGATGAAGCCCTGTTGCAGGAGCGT
CAGGACAACCTGCTGGCGGCTATCTGGCAGGACAGCAAAGGTTTCGGCTACGCGACGCTGGATATCAGTT
CCGGGCGTTTTCGCCTGAGCGAACCGGCTGACCGCGAAACGATGGCGGCAGAACTGCAACGCACTAATCC
TGCGGAACTGCTGTATGCAGAAGATTTTGGCTGAAATT
