[The description below was written by a language model from this plasmid's Addgene catalogue record.]
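Description:
pES E38A is a bacterial expression plasmid built on the Novagen pET15b backbone (about 5.7 kb without insert) that carries a mutant allele of the E. coli mismatch repair gene MutS. It is selected with ampicillin, is recorded as low copy, and is propagated in a cloning strain such as DH5alpha. The MutS insert, listed as 1,848 bp, sits between the NdeI and BamHI sites of the vector, both of which were preserved. This placement puts the coding sequence in frame with the backbone-encoded N-terminal His6 tag, so the protein can be purified by metal affinity chromatography. As a pET-series vector, pET15b normally drives expression from a T7 promoter under lac operator control, which requires a host that supplies T7 RNA polymerase. The listing of a T7 forward sequencing primer fits this arrangement, although the record provides no feature table to confirm individual elements.

The defining feature is a substitution of glutamate 38 with alanine. According to the associated publication title, this residue belongs to the Phe-X-Glu DNA-binding motif of MutS, and the work examined the role of hydrogen bonding in mismatch recognition. The construct is therefore suited to producing recombinant E38A MutS for biochemical comparison with the wild-type protein, for example in studies of mismatch binding and discrimination. The depositor notes that the plasmid derives from an earlier MutS expression construct, pTX412. The recorded insert size is shorter than would be expected for a full-length E. coli MutS coding sequence, and the record does not explain this difference.
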