Addgene plasmid #13049: pES E38A
Depositing lab: Peggy Hsieh. Depositing organization: National Institute of Diabetes & Digestive & Kidney Diseases (NIDDK). Publication: The Phe-X-Glu DNA binding motif of MutS. The role of hydrogen bonding in mismatch recognition. Schofield MJ, Brownewell FE, Nayak S, Du C, Kool ET, Hsieh P. J Biol Chem. 2001 Dec 7. 276(49):45505-8. 10.1074/jbc.C100449200 PubMed 11602569.
Backbone
  Vector backbone: pET15b
  Backbone manufacturer: Novagen
  Backbone size w/o insert (bp): 5700
  Vector type: Bacterial Expression
Growth in bacteria
  Bacterial resistance: Ampicillin, 100 μg/mL
  Growth temperature: 37°C
  Growth strain: DH5alpha
  Copy number: Low Copy
Gene/Insert
  Gene/Insert name: MutS
  Species: E. coli
  Insert size (bp): 1848
  Mutation: mutation Glu38 to Ala
  Tag / fusion protein: His6 (N terminal on backbone)
  Cloning method: Restriction Enzyme; 5′ cloning site NdeI (not destroyed); 3′ cloning site BamHI (not destroyed)
  Sequencing primers: 5′ T7 fwd
Terms and licenses: Academic/Nonprofit Terms; Industry Terms: Not Available to Industry
Depositor comments: Derived from pTX412 Feng, G. and Winkler, M.E. 1995 Biotechniques 19:956
How to cite: pES E38A was a gift from Peggy Hsieh (Addgene plasmid # 13049 ; http://n2t.net/addgene:13049 ; RRID:Addgene_13049)
